Addgene plasmid #233163: pMXs-mNgn2x3HA-P2A-mRuby2
Purpose: Retroviral expression of Ngn2x3HA with mRuby2 fluorescent reporter
Depositing lab: Kate Galloway. Depositing organization: Massachusetts Institute of Technology. Publication: Proliferation history and transcription factor levels drive direct conversion to motor neurons. Wang NB, Lende-Dorn BA, Beitz AM, Han P, Adewumi HO, O'Shea TM, Galloway KE. Cell Syst. 2025 Apr 16;16(4):101205. doi: 10.1016/j.cels.2025.101205. Epub 2025 Mar 13. PubMed 40086434.
Backbone
  Vector backbone: pMXs-gw
  Vector type: Mammalian Expression, Retroviral
Growth in bacteria
  Bacterial resistance: Ampicillin, 100 μg/mL
  Growth temperature: 30°C
  Growth strain: NEB Stable
  Copy number: High Copy
Gene/Insert
  Gene/Insert name: mNgn2x3HA-P2A-mRuby2
  Species: M. musculus (mouse), Synthetic
  Entrez Gene: Neurog2 (a.k.a. Atoh4, Math4A, bHLHa8, ngn-2, ngn2)
  Tag / fusion protein: x3HA (C terminal on insert)
  Cloning method: Gateway Cloning
Terms and licenses: Academic/Nonprofit Terms; Industry Terms: Not Available to Industry
Depositor comments: Please visit https://doi.org/10.1101/2023.11.26.568736 for bioRxiv preprint.
How to cite: pMXs-mNgn2x3HA-P2A-mRuby2 was a gift from Kate Galloway (Addgene plasmid # 233163 ; http://n2t.net/addgene:233163 ; RRID:Addgene_233163)
