[The description below was written by a language model from this plasmid's Addgene catalogue record and pLannotate feature annotations shown in this document.]
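Description:
pMXs-mNgn2x3HA-P2A-mRuby2 is a 7,034-nt Moloney murine leukemia virus (MMLV)-based gammaretroviral expression plasmid built on the Gateway-adapted pMXs-gw backbone. In bacteria it is maintained through a high-copy ColE1/pUC-type origin and selected with ampicillin via the β-lactamase gene and its native promoter. The proviral portion comprises a 5' MMLV LTR followed by the MMLV packaging signal (with a fragment annotated as MESV Ψ), a truncated gag lacking its start codon, and a pol region carrying the splice acceptor. Together these allow the genomic RNA to be packaged when gag, pol and env are supplied in trans by a packaging cell line. No separate internal promoter is annotated, so expression of the insert is presumably driven from the 5' LTR, as is usual for pMXs vectors.

The payload sits between attB1 and attB2 sites left by Gateway recombination. It encodes mouse Neurog2 (Ngn2), a bHLH transcription factor that binds E-box motifs and promotes neuronal differentiation. According to the record, Ngn2 carries a C-terminal triple HA tag and is linked through a P2A self-cleaving peptide to the red fluorescent protein mRuby2. The tag and P2A are not separately annotated in the feature table but would fall in the gap between the two coding sequences. This single-transcript design yields separate Ngn2-3xHA and mRuby2 proteins, so red fluorescence reports transduction and approximates transcription factor expression level, while HA allows immunodetection. A WPRE downstream of the cassette enhances transcript stability and expression, and is followed by the 3' LTR region, which includes a short fragment annotated as ΔU3. The plasmid is intended for retroviral delivery of Ngn2 to mammalian cells, and the associated study concerns direct conversion of cells to motor neurons.
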