Features (pLannotate 1.2.2; 17 found; start..end, strand, type, name):
    198..216     -  misc_feature   MCS (fragment): pBluescript multiple cloning site
    222..246     +  protein_bind   attB1: mutant version of attB; recombination site for the Gateway® BP reaction BP Clonase™
    295..1083    +  CDS            Neurog2: NGN2_MOUSE - Also known as Ath4a, Atoh4, Ngn2. Experimental evidence at protein level: Swiss-Prot protein existence level 1. Transcriptional regulator. Involved in neuronal differentiation. Activates transcription by binding to the E box (5'- CANNTG-3'). From Mus musculus (Mouse).
   1288..1998    +  CDS            mRuby2: mRuby2 is a basic (constitutively fluorescent) red fluorescent protein published in 2012, derived from Entacmaea quadricolor. It has moderate acid sensitivity.
   2015..2039    -  protein_bind   attB2: mutant version of attB; recombination site for the Gateway® BP reaction BP Clonase™
   2056..2644    +  misc_feature   WPRE: woodchuck hepatitis virus posttranscriptional regulatory element
   2702..2823    +  LTR            3' LTR (ΔU3) (fragment): self-inactivating 3' long terminal repeat (LTR) from Moloney murine leukemia virus
   2824..3293    +  LTR            LTR: long terminal repeat from Moloney murine leukemia virus
   3359..3411    -  CDS            lacI (fragment): lac repressor; lacI; The lac repressor binds to the lac operator to inhibit transcription in E. coli. This inhibition can be relieved by adding lactose or isopropyl-β-D-thiogalactopyranoside (IPTG).
   3594..4182    -  rep_origin     ori: high-copy-number ColE1/pMB1/pBR322/pUC origin of replication
   4346..5206    -  CDS            AmpR: β-lactamase; bla; confers resistance to ampicillin, carbenicillin, and related antibiotics
   5207..5311    -  promoter       AmpR promoter: bla
   5341..5934    +  LTR            LTR: long terminal repeat from Moloney murine leukemia virus
   5997..6196    +  misc_feature   MMLV Ψ: packaging signal of Moloney murine leukemia virus (MMLV)
   6248..6336    +  misc_feature   MESV Ψ (fragment): packaging signal of murine embryonic stem cell virus
   6413..6829    +  CDS            gag (truncated): truncated Moloney murine leukemia virus (MMLV) gag gene lacking the start codon
   6839..179     +  misc_feature   pol region (across the origin): Moloney murine leukemia virus (MMLV) pol region containing the splice acceptor site
>Addgene plasmid #233163 | pMXs-mNgn2x3HA-P2A-mRuby2 | addgene full sequence | sequence record 463015 | Addgene NGS Result
TCGGCGACACAGTGTGGGTCCGCCGACACCAGACTAAGAACCTAGAACCTCGCTGGAAAGGACCTTACAC
AGTCCTGCTGACCACCCCCACCGCCCTCAAAGTAGACGGCATCGCAGCTTGGATACACGCCGCCCACGTG
AAGGCTGCCGACCCCGGGGGTGGACCATCCTCTAGACTGCCGGATCTAGCTAGTTAATCGACGGTATCGA
TAAGCTATCAAACAAGTTTGTACAAAAAAGCAGGCTCCACCATGGGAACCAATTCAGTCGACTGGATCCG
GTACTACTGCCACCATGTTCGTCAAATCTGAGACTCTGGAGTTGAAGGAGGAAGAGGAGGTACTGATGCT
GCTGGGCTCGGCTTCCCCGGCCTCGGCGACCCTGACCCCGATGTCCTCCAGCGCGGACGAGGAGGAGGAC
GAGGAGCTGCGCCGGCCGGGCTCCGCGCGTGGGCAGCGTGGAGCGGAAGCCGGGCAGGGGGTGCAGGGCA
GTCCGGCGTCGGGTGCCGGGGGTTGCCGGCCAGGGCGGCTGCTGGGCCTGATGCACGAGTGCAAGCGTCG
CCCGTCGCGCTCACGGGCCGTCTCCCGAGGTGCCAAGACGGCGGAGACGGTGCAGCGCATCAAGAAGACC
CGCAGGCTCAAGGCCAACAACCGCGAGCGCAACCGCATGCACAACCTAAACGCCGCGCTGGACGCGCTGC
GCGAGGTGCTGCCCACCTTCCCCGAGGATGCCAAGCTCACGAAGATCGAGACGCTGCGCTTCGCCCACAA
TTACATCTGGGCGCTCACCGAGACTCTGCGCCTGGCGGACCACTGCGCCGGCGCCGGTGGCCTCCAGGGG
GCGCTCTTCACGGAGGCGGTGCTCCTGAGCCCGGGAGCTGCGCTCGGCGCCAGCGGGGACAGCCCTTCTC
CACCTTCCTCCTGGAGCTGCACCAACAGCCCGGCGTCATCCTCCAACTCCACGTCCCCATACAGCTGCAC
TTTATCGCCCGCTAGCCCCGGGTCAGACGTGGACTACTGGCAGCCCCCACCTCCGGAGAAGCATCGTTAT
GCGCCTCACCTGCCCCTCGCCAGGGACTGTATCGGGTCTGGCTCCGGATCAAGTGGTGGCAGCGGATCAG
GATATCCATACGATGTACCAGACTATGCGGGATCGGGTTACCCCTACGACGTCCCCGACTACGCCGGCTC
CGGCTACCCCTACGACGTCCCTGATTATGCTGGAAGCGGAGCTACTAACTTCAGCCTGCTGAAGCAGGCT
GGAGACGTGGAGGAGAACCCTGGACCTATGGTGTCTAAGGGCGAAGAGCTGATCAAGGAAAATATGCGTA
TGAAGGTGGTCATGGAAGGTTCGGTCAACGGCCACCAATTCAAATGCACAGGTGAAGGAGAAGGCAATCC
GTACATGGGAACTCAAACCATGAGGATCAAAGTCATCGAGGGAGGACCCCTGCCATTTGCCTTTGACATT
CTTGCCACGTCGTTCATGTATGGCAGCCGTACTTTTATCAAGTACCCGAAAGGCATTCCTGATTTCTTTA
AACAGTCCTTTCCTGAGGGTTTTACTTGGGAAAGAGTTACGAGATACGAAGATGGTGGAGTCGTCACCGT
CATGCAGGACACCAGCCTTGAGGATGGCTGTCTCGTTTACCACGTCCAAGTCAGAGGGGTAAACTTTCCC
TCCAATGGTCCCGTGATGCAGAAGAAGACCAAGGGTTGGGAGCCTAATACAGAGATGATGTATCCAGCAG
ATGGTGGTCTGAGGGGATACACTCATATGGCACTGAAAGTTGATGGTGGTGGCCATCTGTCTTGCTCTTT
CGTAACAACTTACAGGTCAAAAAAGACCGTCGGGAACATCAAGATGCCCGGTATCCATGCCGTTGATCAC
CGCCTGGAAAGGTTAGAGGAAAGTGACAATGAAATGTTCGTAGTACAACGCGAACACGCAGTTGCCAAGT
TCGCCGGGCTTGGTGGTGGGATGGACGAGCTGTACAAGTAACGCTGATATCTAGACCCAGCTTTCTTGTA
CAAAGTGGTTCGATAGCTTATCGATAATCAACCTCTGGATTACAAAATTTGTGAAAGATTGACTGGTATT
CTTAACTATGTTGCTCCTTTTACGCTATGTGGATACGCTGCTTTAATGCCTTTGTATCATGCTATTGCTT
CCCGTATGGCTTTCATTTTCTCCTCCTTGTATAAATCCTGGTTGCTGTCTCTTTATGAGGAGTTGTGGCC
CGTTGTCAGGCAACGTGGCGTGGTGTGCACTGTGTTTGCTGACGCAACCCCCACTGGTTGGGGCATTGCC
ACCACCTGTCAGCTCCTTTCCGGGACTTTCGCTTTCCCCCTCCCTATTGCCACGGCGGAACTCATCGCCG
CCTGCCTTGCCCGCTGCTGGACAGGGGCTCGGCTGTTGGGCACTGACAATTCCGTGGTGTTGTCGGGGAA
ATCATCGTCCTTTCCTTGGCTGCTCGCCTGTGTTGCCACCTGGATTCTGCGCGGGACGTCCTTCTGCTAC
GTCCCTTCGGCCCTCAATCCAGCGGACCTTCCTTCCCGCGGCCTGCTGCCGGCTCTGCGGCCTCTTCCGC
GTCTTCGCCTTCGCCCTCAGACGAGTCGGATCTCCCTTTGGGCCGCCTCCCCGCATCGATACCGTCGACG
ATAAAATAAAAGATTTTATTTAGTCTCCAGAAAAAGGGGGGAATGAAAGACCCCACCTGTAGGTTTGGCA
AGCTAGCTTAAGTAACGCCATTTTGCAAGGCATGGAAAAATACATAACTGAGAATAGAGAAGTTCAGATC
AAGGTCAGGAACAGATGGAACAGCTGAATATGGGCCAAACAGGATATCTGTGGTAAGCAGTTCCTGCCCC
GGCTCAGGGCCAAGAACAGATGGAACAGCTGAATATGGGCCAAACAGGATATCTGTGGTAAGCAGTTCCT
GCCCCGGCTCAGGGCCAAGAACAGATGGTCCCCAGATGCGGTCCAGCCCTCAGCAGTTTCTAGAGAACCA
TCAGATGTTTCCAGGGTGCCCCAAGGACCTGAAATGACCCTGTGCCTTATTTGAACTAACCAATCAGTTC
GCTTCTCGCTTCTGTTCGCGCGCTTCTGCTCCCCGAGCTCAATAAAAGAGCCCACAACCCCTCACTCGGG
GCGCCAGTCCTCCGATTGACTGAGTCGCCCGGGTACCCGTGTATCCAATAAACCCTCTTGCAGTTGCATC
CGACTTGTGGTCTCGCTGTTCCTTGGGAGGGTCTCCTCTGAGTGATTGACTACCCGTCAGCGGGGGTCTT
TCACATGCAGCATGTATCAAAATTAATTTGGTTTTTTTTCTTAAGTATTTACATTAAATGGCCATAGTTG
CATTAATGAATCGGCCAACGCGCGGGGAGAGGCGGTTTGCGTATTGGGCGCTCTTCCGCTTCCTCGCTCA
CTGACTCGCTGCGCTCGGTCGTTCGGCTGCGGCGAGCGGTATCAGCTCACTCAAAGGCGGTAATACGGTT
ATCCACAGAATCAGGGGATAACGCAGGAAAGAACATGTGAGCAAAAGGCCAGCAAAAGGCCAGGAACCGT
AAAAAGGCCGCGTTGCTGGCGTTTTTCCATAGGCTCCGCCCCCCTGACGAGCATCACAAAAATCGACGCT
CAAGTCAGAGGTGGCGAAACCCGACAGGACTATAAAGATACCAGGCGTTTCCCCCTGGAAGCTCCCTCGT
GCGCTCTCCTGTTCCGACCCTGCCGCTTACCGGATACCTGTCCGCCTTTCTCCCTTCGGGAAGCGTGGCG
CTTTCTCATAGCTCACGCTGTAGGTATCTCAGTTCGGTGTAGGTCGTTCGCTCCAAGCTGGGCTGTGTGC
ACGAACCCCCCGTTCAGCCCGACCGCTGCGCCTTATCCGGTAACTATCGTCTTGAGTCCAACCCGGTAAG
ACACGACTTATCGCCACTGGCAGCAGCCACTGGTAACAGGATTAGCAGAGCGAGGTATGTAGGCGGTGCT
ACAGAGTTCTTGAAGTGGTGGCCTAACTACGGCTACACTAGAAGAACAGTATTTGGTATCTGCGCTCTGC
TGAAGCCAGTTACCTTCGGAAAAAGAGTTGGTAGCTCTTGATCCGGCAAACAAACCACCGCTGGTAGCGG
TGGTTTTTTTGTTTGCAAGCAGCAGATTACGCGCAGAAAAAAAGGATCTCAAGAAGATCCTTTGATCTTT
TCTACGGGGTCTGACGCTCAGTGGAACGAAAACTCACGTTAAGGGATTTTGGTCATGAGATTATCAAAAA
GGATCTTCACCTAGATCCTTTTGCGGCCGGCCGCAAATCAATCTAAAGTATATATGAGTAAACTTGGTCT
GACAGTTACCAATGCTTAATCAGTGAGGCACCTATCTCAGCGATCTGTCTATTTCGTTCATCCATAGTTG
CCTGACTCCCCGTCGTGTAGATAACTACGATACGGGAGGGCTTACCATCTGGCCCCAGTGCTGCAATGAT
ACCGCGAGACCCACGCTCACCGGCTCCAGATTTATCAGCAATAAACCAGCCAGCCGGAAGGGCCGAGCGC
AGAAGTGGTCCTGCAACTTTATCCGCCTCCATCCAGTCTATTAATTGTTGCCGGGAAGCTAGAGTAAGTA
GTTCGCCAGTTAATAGTTTGCGCAACGTTGTTGCCATTGCTACAGGCATCGTGGTGTCACGCTCGTCGTT
TGGTATGGCTTCATTCAGCTCCGGTTCCCAACGATCAAGGCGAGTTACATGATCCCCCATGTTGTGCAAA
AAAGCGGTTAGCTCCTTCGGTCCTCCGATCGTTGTCAGAAGTAAGTTGGCCGCAGTGTTATCACTCATGG
TTATGGCAGCACTGCATAATTCTCTTACTGTCATGCCATCCGTAAGATGCTTTTCTGTGACTGGTGAGTA
CTCAACCAAGTCATTCTGAGAATAGTGTATGCGGCGACCGAGTTGCTCTTGCCCGGCGTCAATACGGGAT
AATACCGCGCCACATAGCAGAACTTTAAAAGTGCTCATCATTGGAAAACGTTCTTCGGGGCGAAAACTCT
CAAGGATCTTACCGCTGTTGAGATCCAGTTCGATGTAACCCACTCGTGCACCCAACTGATCTTCAGCATC
TTTTACTTTCACCAGCGTTTCTGGGTGAGCAAAAACAGGAAGGCAAAATGCCGCAAAAAAGGGAATAAGG
GCGACACGGAAATGTTGAATACTCATACTCTTCCTTTTTCAATATTATTGAAGCATTTATCAGGGTTATT
GTCTCATGAGCGGATACATATTTGAATGTATTTAGAAAAATAAACAAATAGGGGTTCCGCGCACATTTCC
CCGAAAAGTGCCACCTGCATAATGAAAGACCCCACCTGTAGGTTTGGCAAGCTAGCTTAAGTAACGCCAT
TTTGCAAGGCATGGAAAAATACATAACTGAGAATAGAAAAGTTCAGATCAAGGTCAGGAACAGATGGAAC
AGCTGAATATGGGCCAAACAGGATATCTGTGGTAAGCAGTTCCTGCCCCGGCTCAGGGCCAAGAACAGAT
GGAACAGCTGAATATGGGCCAAACAGGATATCTGTGGTAAGCAGTTCCTGCCCCGGCTCAGGGCCAAGAA
CAGATGGTCCCCAGATGCGGTCCAGCCCTCAGCAGTTTCTAGAGAACCATCAGATGTTTCCAGGGTGCCC
CAAGGACCTGAAATGACCCTGTGCCTTATTTGAACTAACCAATCAGTTCGCTTCTCGCTTCTGTTCGCGC
GCTTCTGCTCCCCGAGCTCAATAAAAGAGCCCACAACCCCTCACTCGGCGCGCCAGTCCTCCGATTGACT
GAGTCGCCCGGGTACCCGTGTATCCAATAAACCCTCTTGCAGTTGCATCCGACTTGTGGTCTCGCTGTTC
CTTGGGAGGGTCTCCTCTGAGTGATTGACTACCCGTCAGCGGGGGTCTTTCATTTGGGGGCTCGTCCGGG
ATCGGGAGACCCCTGCCCAGGGACCACCGACCCACCACCGGGAGGTAAGCTGGCCAGCAACTTATCTGTG
TCTGTCCGATTGTCTAGTGTCTATGACTGATTTTATGCGCCTGCGTCGGTACTAGTTAGCTAACTAGCTC
TGTATCTGGCGGACCCGTGGTGGAACTGACGAGTTCGGAACACCCGGCCGCAACCCTGGGAGACGTCCCA
GGGACTTCGGGGGCCGTTTTTGTGGCCCGACCTGAGTCCAAAAATCCCGATCGTTTTGGACTCTTTGGTG
CACCCCCCTAATAGGAGGGATATGTGGTTCTGGTAGGAGACGAGAACCTAAAACAGTTCCCGCCTCCGTC
TGAATTTTTGCTTTCGGTTTGGGACCGAAGCCGCGCCGCGCGTCTTGTCTGCTGCAGCATCGTTCTGTGT
TGTCTCTGTCTGACTGTGTTTCTGTATTTGTCTGAAAATTAGGGCCAGACTGTTACCACTCCCTTAAGTT
TGACCTTAGGTCACTGGAAAGATGTCGAGCGGATCGCTCACAACCAGTCGGTAGATGTCAAGAAGAGACG
TTGGGTTACCTTCTGCTCTGCAGAATGGCCAACCTTTAACGTCGGATGGCCGCGAGACGGCACCTTTAAC
CGAGACCTCATCACCCAGGTTAAGATCAAGGTCTTTTCACCTGGCCCGCATGGACACCCAGACCAGGTCC
CCTACATCGTGACCTGGGAAGCCTTGGCTTTTGACCCCCCTCCCTGGGTCAAGCCCTTTGTACACCCTAA
GCCTCCGCCTCCTCTTCCTCCATCCGCCCCGTCTCTCCCCCTTGAACCTCCTCGTTCGACCCCGCCTCGA
TCCTCCCTTTATCCAGCCCTCACTCCTTCTCTAGGCGCCCCCATATGGCCATATGAGATCTTATATGGGG
CACCCCCGCCCCTTGTAAACTTCCCTGACCCTGACATGACAAGAGTTACTAACAGCCCCTCTCTCCAAGC
TCACTTACAGGCTCTCTACTTAGTCCAGCACGAAGTCTGGAGACCTCTGGCGGCAGCCTACCAAGAACAA
CTGGACCGACCGGTGGTACCTCACCCTTACCGAG
