>Addgene plasmid #233163 | pMXs-mNgn2x3HA-P2A-mRuby2 | depositor partial sequence | sequence record 458687 | mNgn2x3HA
ATGTTCGTCAAATCTGAGACTCTGGAGTTGAAGGAGGAAGAGGAGGTACTGATGCTGCTGGGCTCGGCTT
CCCCGGCCTCGGCGACCCTGACCCCGATGTCCTCCAGCGCGGACGAGGAGGAGGACGAGGAGCTGCGCCG
GCCGGGCTCCGCGCGTGGGCAGCGTGGAGCGGAAGCCGGGCAGGGGGTGCAGGGCAGTCCGGCGTCGGGT
GCCGGGGGTTGCCGGCCAGGGCGGCTGCTGGGCCTGATGCACGAGTGCAAGCGTCGCCCGTCGCGCTCAC
GGGCCGTCTCCCGAGGTGCCAAGACGGCGGAGACGGTGCAGCGCATCAAGAAGACCCGCAGGCTCAAGGC
CAACAACCGCGAGCGCAACCGCATGCACAACCTAAACGCCGCGCTGGACGCGCTGCGCGAGGTGCTGCCC
ACCTTCCCCGAGGATGCCAAGCTCACGAAGATCGAGACGCTGCGCTTCGCCCACAATTACATCTGGGCGC
TCACCGAGACTCTGCGCCTGGCGGACCACTGCGCCGGCGCCGGTGGCCTCCAGGGGGCGCTCTTCACGGA
GGCGGTGCTCCTGAGCCCGGGAGCTGCGCTCGGCGCCAGCGGGGACAGCCCTTCTCCACCTTCCTCCTGG
AGCTGCACCAACAGCCCGGCGTCATCCTCCAACTCCACGTCCCCATACAGCTGCACTTTATCGCCCGCTA
GCCCCGGGTCAGACGTGGACTACTGGCAGCCCCCACCTCCGGAGAAGCATCGTTATGCGCCTCACCTGCC
CCTCGCCAGGGACTGTATCGGGTCTGGCTCCGGATCAAGTGGTGGCAGCGGATCAGGATATCCATACGAT
GTACCAGACTATGCGGGATCGGGTTACCCCTACGACGTCCCCGACTACGCCGGCTCCGGCTACCCCTACG
ACGTCCCTGATTATGCT
