>Addgene plasmid #233163 | pMXs-mNgn2x3HA-P2A-mRuby2 | depositor partial sequence | sequence record 458688 | mRuby2
ATGGTGTCTAAGGGCGAAGAGCTGATCAAGGAAAATATGCGTATGAAGGTGGTCATGGAAGGTTCGGTCA
ACGGCCACCAATTCAAATGCACAGGTGAAGGAGAAGGCAATCCGTACATGGGAACTCAAACCATGAGGAT
CAAAGTCATCGAGGGAGGACCCCTGCCATTTGCCTTTGACATTCTTGCCACGTCGTTCATGTATGGCAGC
CGTACTTTTATCAAGTACCCGAAAGGCATTCCTGATTTCTTTAAACAGTCCTTTCCTGAGGGTTTTACTT
GGGAAAGAGTTACGAGATACGAAGATGGTGGAGTCGTCACCGTCATGCAGGACACCAGCCTTGAGGATGG
CTGTCTCGTTTACCACGTCCAAGTCAGAGGGGTAAACTTTCCCTCCAATGGTCCCGTGATGCAGAAGAAG
ACCAAGGGTTGGGAGCCTAATACAGAGATGATGTATCCAGCAGATGGTGGTCTGAGGGGATACACTCATA
TGGCACTGAAAGTTGATGGTGGTGGCCATCTGTCTTGCTCTTTCGTAACAACTTACAGGTCAAAAAAGAC
CGTCGGGAACATCAAGATGCCCGGTATCCATGCCGTTGATCACCGCCTGGAAAGGTTAGAGGAAAGTGAC
AATGAAATGTTCGTAGTACAACGCGAACACGCAGTTGCCAAGTTCGCCGGGCTTGGTGGTGGGATGGACG
AGCTGTACAAG
